Addgene plasmid #55044: mCherry-FAK-5
Purpose: Localization: Focal adhesion kinase, Excitation: 587, Emission: 610
Depositing lab: Michael Davidson. Depositing organization: Florida State University, Tallahassee.
Backbone
  Vector backbone: mCherry
  Backbone size w/o insert (bp): 4750
  Vector type: Mammalian Expression
  Selectable markers: Neomycin (select with G418)
Growth in bacteria
  Bacterial resistance: Kanamycin, 50 μg/mL
  Growth temperature: 37°C
  Growth strain: DH5alpha
  Copy number: High Copy
Gene/Insert
  Gene/Insert name: FAK (alt name: NM_205435)
  Species: G. gallus (chicken)
  Promoter: CMV
  Tag / fusion protein: mCherry (N terminal on backbone)
  Cloning method: Unknown
  Sequencing primers: 5′ CMV-F; 3′ SV40pA-R
Terms and licenses: Academic/Nonprofit Terms; Industry Terms: Not Available to Industry
Depositor comments: . Excitation = 587; Emission = 610
How to cite: mCherry-FAK-5 was a gift from Michael Davidson (Addgene plasmid # 55044 ; http://n2t.net/addgene:55044 ; RRID:Addgene_55044)
