[The description below was written by a language model from this plasmid's Addgene catalogue record and pLannotate feature annotations shown in this document.]
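Description:
mCherry-FAK-5 is a mammalian expression plasmid that produces chicken (Gallus gallus) focal adhesion kinase, FAK/PTK2, fused at its N terminus to the red fluorescent protein mCherry. It is built on an mCherry backbone of about 4.75 kb, and the full sequenced construct is about 7.9 kb. The human cytomegalovirus immediate early enhancer and promoter drive the fusion. The mCherry coding sequence comes first and is followed after a short gap, presumably a linker, by the full-length FAK open reading frame. An SV40 polyadenylation signal terminates the transcript. The short "large T antigen" fragment annotated just upstream of that signal is most likely residual SV40 sequence accompanying the poly(A) region rather than a functional element.

The plasmid is propagated in bacteria through a high-copy ColE1/pUC-type origin, and an f1 phage origin is also present. A single Tn5 aminoglycoside phosphotransferase gene (NeoR/KanR) provides selection in both hosts. It sits behind tandem promoters, a bacterial bla promoter for kanamycin resistance in E. coli and the SV40 enhancer/early promoter for G418 selection in mammalian cells, and it ends with the HSV thymidine kinase poly(A) signal. The small ble and bGH poly(A) fragments in the annotation appear to be partial matches with no evident role.

The construct serves as a fluorescent localization marker. FAK is a non-receptor tyrosine kinase involved in focal adhesion assembly and turnover, cell migration and spreading, so the fusion lets these structures be visualised in the red channel of transfected cells (excitation about 587 nm, emission about 610 nm). The cloning method is not recorded.
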