Features (pLannotate 1.2.2; 14 found; start..end, strand, type, name):
     89..392     +  enhancer       CMV enhancer: human cytomegalovirus immediate early enhancer
    393..596     +  promoter       CMV promoter: human cytomegalovirus (CMV) immediate early promoter
    641..1348    +  CDS            mCherry: mCherry is a basic (constitutively fluorescent) red fluorescent protein published in 2004, derived from Discosoma sp.. It is reported to be a very rapidly-maturing monomer with low acid sensitivity.
   1364..4519    +  CDS            PTK2 (sequence partly withheld): FAK1_CHICK - Also known as FAK, FAK1. Experimental evidence at protein level: Swiss-Prot protein existence level 1. Non-receptor protein-tyrosine kinase that plays an essential role in regulating cell migration, adhesion, spreading, reorganization of the actin cytoskeleton, formation and disassembly of focal adhesions and cell protrusions, cell cycle progression, cell proliferation and apoptosis. Required for early embryonic development, embryonic angiogenesis, normal cardiomyocyte migration and proliferation, and normal heart development. Regulates axon growth and neuronal cell migration, axo
   4573..4657    +  CDS            large T antigen (fragment): large T antigen from SV40 (simian virus 40)
   4680..4801    +  polyA_signal   SV40 poly(A) signal: SV40 polyadenylation signal
   4835..5263    -  rep_origin     f1 ori (sequence partly withheld): f1 bacteriophage origin of replication; arrow indicates direction of (+) strand synthesis
   5290..5394    +  promoter       AmpR promoter: bla
   5396..5753    +  promoter       SV40 promoter: SV40 enhancer and early promoter
   5788..6582    +  CDS            NeoR/KanR: aminoglycoside phosphotransferase from Tn5; aph(3')-II (or nptII); confers resistance to neomycin, kanamycin, and G418 (Geneticin®)
   6603..6755    +  CDS            ble (fragment): BLE_KLEPN - Experimental evidence at protein level: Swiss-Prot protein existence level 1. Binding protein with a strong affinity to the bleomycin family of antibiotics. Binds to CL990; an antimitotic-antibiotic compound. From Klebsiella pneumoniae.
   6814..6861    +  polyA_signal   HSV TK poly(A) signal: herpes simplex virus thymidine kinase polyadenylation signal (Cole and Stacy, 1985)
   6952..6968    -  polyA_signal   bGH poly(A) signal (fragment): bovine growth hormone polyadenylation signal
   7190..7778    +  rep_origin     ori: high-copy-number ColE1/pMB1/pBR322/pUC origin of replication
>Addgene plasmid #55044 | mCherry-FAK-5 | addgene full sequence | sequence record 218555 | Addgene NGS Result
TGTGGATAACCGTATTACCGCCATGCATTAGTTATTAATAGTAATCAATTACGGGGTCATTAGTTCATAG
CCCATATATGGAGTTCCGCGTTACATAACTTACGGTAAATGGCCCGCCTGGCTGACCGCCCAACGACCCC
CGCCCATTGACGTCAATAATGACGTATGTTCCCATAGTAACGCCAATAGGGACTTTCCATTGACGTCAAT
GGGTGGAGTATTTACGGTAAACTGCCCACTTGGCAGTACATCAAGTGTATCATATGCCAAGTACGCCCCC
TATTGACGTCAATGACGGTAAATGGCCCGCCTGGCATTATGCCCAGTACATGACCTTATGGGACTTTCCT
ACTTGGCAGTACATCTACGTATTAGTCATCGCTATTACCATGGTGATGCGGTTTTGGCAGTACATCAATG
GGCGTGGATAGCGGTTTGACTCACGGGGATTTCCAAGTCTCCACCCCATTGACGTCAATGGGAGTTTGTT
TTGGCACCAAAATCAACGGGACTTTCCAAAATGTCGTAACAACTCCGCCCCATTGACGCAAATGGGCGGT
AGGCGTGTACGGTGGGAGGTCTATATAAGCAGAGCTGGTTTAGTGAACCGTCAGATCCGCTAGCGCTACC
GGTCGCCACCATGGTGAGCAAGGGCGAGGAGGATAACATGGCCATCATCAAGGAGTTCATGCGCTTCAAG
GTGCACATGGAGGGCTCCGTGAACGGCCACGAGTTCGAGATCGAGGGCGAGGGCGAGGGCCGCCCCTACG
AGGGCACCCAGACCGCCAAGCTGAAGGTGACCAAGGGTGGCCCCCTGCCCTTCGCCTGGGACATCCTGTC
CCCTCAGTTCATGTACGGCTCCAAGGCCTACGTGAAGCACCCCGCCGACATCCCCGACTACTTGAAGCTG
TCCTTCCCCGAGGGCTTCAAGTGGGAGCGCGTGATGAACTTCGAGGACGGCGGCGTGGTGACCGTGACCC
AGGACTCCTCCCTGCAGGACGGCGAGTTCATCTACAAGGTGAAGCTGCGCGGCACCAACTTCCCCTCCGA
CGGCCCCGTAATGCAGAAGAAGACCATGGGCTGGGAGGCCTCCTCCGAGCGGATGTACCCCGAGGACGGC
GCCCTGAAGGGCGAGATCAAGCAGAGGCTGAAGCTGAAGGACGGCGGCCACTACGACGCTGAGGTCAAGA
CCACCTACAAGGCCAAGAAGCCCGTGCAGCTGCCCGGCGCCTACAACGTCAACATCAAGTTGGACATCAC
CTCCCACAACGAGGACTACACCATCGTGGAACAGTACGAACGCGCCGAGGGCCGCCACTCCACCGGCGGC
ATGGACGAGCTGTACAAGTCCGGACTCAGATCTATGGCAGCAGCTTACCTTGATCCAAACTTGAATCATA
CACCAAGTTCAAGTGCAAAGACGCACCTCGGTACTGGGATGGAGCGTTCCCCGGGGGCCATGGAGCGAGT
CCTAAAGGTTTTTCACTACTTTGAAAACAGCAGCGAGCCAACGACGTGGGCCAGCATTATCCGGCATGGA
GATGCTACTGATGTTCGAGGCATAATACAGAAGATTGTGGACTGTCACAAAGTGAAAAATGTGGCCTGCT
ATGGGTTGCGACTCAGTCATCTGCAGTCTGAGGAGGTTCACTGGCTGCACCTGGACATGGGGGTATCCAA
TGTGAGAGAGAAATTTGAACTAGCACATCCTCCAGAAGAATGGAAATATGAACTGAGAATTCGGTACCTG
CCC
[369 nt withheld, positions 1754-2122]
GACAAGGAATGCTTCAAGTGTGCCCTTGGTTCAAGCTGGATTATTTCAGTGGAGCTGGCAATTGGCCCAG
AGGAAGGAATCAGCTACCTTACAGACAAGGGTGCAAATCCAACTCACCTGGCAGATTTTAATCAAGTACA
AACTATTCAGTATTCAAACAGTGAAGACAAGGACAGAAAAGGGATGTTGCAACTGAAGATAGCTGGTGCA
CCTGAGCCTCTGACAGTGACAGCACCATCCTTAACCATTGCAGAGAATATGGCTGACTTGATAGACGGAT
ACTGCCGACTGGTGAATGGAGCCACGCAATCTTTTATTATCAGGCCACAGAAAGAAGGTGAAAGAGCTTT
ACCATCAATACCAAAGCTGGCCAACAATGAGAAGCAAGGAGTAAGGTCGCACACAGTCTCTGTATCAGAA
ACAGATGACTATGCAGAGATAATAGATGAAGAAGATACTTATACAATGCCATCAACCAGAGATTATGAAA
TTCAAAGGGAGAGAATTGAACTGGGGCGCTGCATTGGTGAAGGACAGTTTGGAGATGTGCACCAAGGAAT
TTACATGAGTCCGGAAAATCCAGCTATGGCTGTAGCAATCAAAACATGTAAAAACTGCACCTCAGACAGC
GTTAGAGAAAAGTTCCTACAAGAAGCCTTAACAATGCGTCAGTTTGATCATCCTCACATTGTGAAGCTCA
TTGGAGTTATTACAGAAAACCCAGTGTGGATAATCATGGAGCTCTGTACACTTGGAGAGTTGAGATCGTT
TCTGCAAGTAAGAAAATTCAGCTTGGACCTGGCCTCCCTCATCCTCTACGCTTACCAGCTTAGCACAGCA
CTTGCTTACCTAGAGAGCAAAAGATTTGTACATAGAGATATTGCTGCTAGGAACGTGCTGGTATCTGCCA
CTGACTGTGTGAAATTGGGTGACTTTGGCTTATCCCGATACATGGAAGACAGTACTTACTATAAAGCTTC
CAAAGGAAAGTTACCTATCAAATGGATGGCTCCAGAGTCAATCAACTTCCGACGGTTTACCTCAGCAAGC
GATGTGTGGATGTTTGGTGTGTGTATGTGGGAGATCCTGATGCATGGGGTAAAGCCCTTCCAGGGAGTGA
AAAATAATGATGTTATTGGTCGGATTGAGAACGGTGAGCGGCTCCCCATGCCTCCGAACTGCCCTCCCAC
CCTCTACAGCCTTATGACCAAGTGCTGGGCATACGACCCTAGTAGACGACCCAGGTTTACTGAACTTAAA
GCACAACTCAGTACAATACTGGAGGAGGAGAAGCTGCAGCAAGAGGAACGAATGAGAATGGAATCCAGGC
GACAAGTCACAGTATCCTGGGACTCAGGAGGATCAGATGAAGCTCCTCCCAAGCCCAGCAGGCCTGGTTA
CCCCAGCCCAAGGTCCAGTGAAGGGTTTTATCCGAGTCCTCAGCATATGGTACAGCCAAATCACTACCAG
GTATCTGGCTACTCTGGTTCTCATGGGATACCAGCCATGGCAGGCAGCATTTATCCTGGGCAAGCTTCTC
TCTTGGATCAAACAGATTCCTGGAACCATCGACCTCAGGAAGTATCAGCATGGCAGCCAAACATGGAGGA
TTCGGGCACTTTGGATGTACGAGGAATGGGGCAGGTTCTGCCCACACATCTCATGGAGGAGAGGTTAATA
AGACAACAGCAAGAGATGGAAGAAGATCAACGCTGGCTTGAGAAAGAGGAACGATTCCTGGTAATGAAAC
CTGATGTGCGGCTCTCCAGAGGCAGCATTGAACGGGAGGACGGAGGTCTCCAGGGCCCAGCTGGTAACCA
GCACATATATCAGCCTGTGGGTAAACCAGATCATGCCGCTCCACCAAAGAAGCCCCCTCGCCCTGGAGCC
CCCCACTTGGGCAGCCTCGCGAGCCTGAACAGCCCCGTGGACAGCTACAACGAAGGCGTGAAGATCAAGC
CACAGGAAATCAGCCCTCCTCCTACGGCCAACCTGGACCGCTCCAATGACAAAGTCTATGAGAATGTAAC
CGGGCTGGTGAAAGCTGTCATAGAGATGTCCAGTAAAATACAGCCAGCTCCGCCAGAGGAGTACGTGCCC
ATGGTAAAGGAGGTTGGCTTGGCGCTGAGAACCTTGCTAGCAACAGTGGATGAGTCGCTGCCAGTGCTTC
CTGCAAGCACCCACAGAGAGATTGAGATGGCCCAGAAACTGCTGAACTCTGACCTGGCTGAGCTCATTAA
CAAGATGAAGCTGGCCCAGCAGTACGTCATGACCAGCCTGCAGCAGGAGTACAAGAAGCAAATGCTGACG
GCTGCTCACGCTCTGGCTGTGGATGCCAAGAACTTGCTGGATGTCATCGATCAAGCCAGACTGAAAATGA
TCAGCCAGTCCAGGCCCACTAAGCTGCCGTAGCCGAATTCTGCAGATGGGATCCACCGGATCTAGATAAC
TGATCATAATCAGCCATACCACATTTGTAGAGGTTTTACTTGCTTTAAAAAACCTCCCACACCTCCCCCT
GAACCTGAAACATAAAATGAATGCAATTGTTGTTGTTAACTTGTTTATTGCAGCTTATAATGGTTACAAA
TAAAGCAATAGCATCACAAATTTCACAAATAAAGCATTTTTTTCACTGCATTCTAGTTGTGGTTTGTCCA
AACTCATCAATGTATCTTAACGCGTAAATTGTAAGCGTTAATATTTTGTTAAAATTCGCGTTAAATTTTT
GTTAAATCAGCTCATTTTTTAACCAATAGGCCGAAATCGGCAAAATCCCTTATAAATCAAAAGAATAGAC
CGAGATAGGGT
[37 nt withheld, positions 4934-4970]
AAAGAACGTGGACTCCAACGTCAAAGG
[49 nt withheld, positions 4998-5046]
T
[91 nt withheld, positions 5048-5138]
G
[124 nt withheld, positions 5140-5263]
CAGGTGGCACTTTTCGGGGAAATGTGCGCGGAACCCCTATTTGTTTATTTTTCTAAATACATTCAAATAT
GTATCCGCTCATGAGACAATAACCCTGATAAATGCTTCAATAATATTGAAAAAGGAAGAGTCCTGAGGCG
GAAAGAACCAGCTGTGGAATGTGTGTCAGTTAGGGTGTGGAAAGTCCCCAGGCTCCCCAGCAGGCAGAAG
TATGCAAAGCATGCATCTCAATTAGTCAGCAACCAGGTGTGGAAAGTCCCCAGGCTCCCCAGCAGGCAGA
AGTATGCAAAGCATGCATCTCAATTAGTCAGCAACCATAGTCCCGCCCCTAACTCCGCCCATCCCGCCCC
TAACTCCGCCCAGTTCCGCCCATTCTCCGCCCCATGGCTGACTAATTTTTTTTATTTATGCAGAGGCCGA
GGCCGCCTCGGCCTCTGAGCTATTCCAGAAGTAGTGAGGAGGCTTTTTTGGAGGCCTAGGCTTTTGCAAA
GATCGATCAAGAGACAGGATGAGGATCGTTTCGCATGATTGAACAAGATGGATTGCACGCAGGTTCTCCG
GCCGCTTGGGTGGAGAGGCTATTCGGCTATGACTGGGCACAACAGACAATCGGCTGCTCTGATGCCGCCG
TGTTCCGGCTGTCAGCGCAGGGGCGCCCGGTTCTTTTTGTCAAGACCGACCTGTCCGGTGCCCTGAATGA
ACTGCAAGACGAGGCAGCGCGGCTATCGTGGCTGGCCACGACGGGCGTTCCTTGCGCAGCTGTGCTCGAC
GTTGTCACTGAAGCGGGAAGGGACTGGCTGCTATTGGGCGAAGTGCCGGGGCAGGATCTCCTGTCATCTC
ACCTTGCTCCTGCCGAGAAAGTATCCATCATGGCTGATGCAATGCGGCGGCTGCATACGCTTGATCCGGC
TACCTGCCCATTCGACCACCAAGCGAAACATCGCATCGAGCGAGCACGTACTCGGATGGAAGCCGGTCTT
GTCGATCAGGATGATCTGGACGAAGAGCATCAGGGGCTCGCGCCAGCCGAACTGTTCGCCAGGCTCAAGG
CGAGCATGCCCGACGGCGAGGATCTCGTCGTGACCCATGGCGATGCCTGCTTGCCGAATATCATGGTGGA
AAATGGCCGCTTTTCTGGATTCATCGACTGTGGCCGGCTGGGTGTGGCGGACCGCTATCAGGACATAGCG
TTGGCTACCCGTGATATTGCTGAAGAGCTTGGCGGCGAATGGGCTGACCGCTTCCTCGTGCTTTACGGTA
TCGCCGCTCCCGATTCGCAGCGCATCGCCTTCTATCGCCTTCTTGACGAGTTCTTCTGAGCGGGACTCTG
GGGTTCGAAATGACCGACCAAGCGACGCCCAACCTGCCATCACGAGATTTCGATTCCACCGCCGCCTTCT
ATGAAAGGTTGGGCTTCGGAATCGTTTTCCGGGACGCCGGCTGGATGATCCTCCAGCGCGGGGATCTCAT
GCTGGAGTTCTTCGCCCACCCTAGGGGGAGGCTAACTGAAACACGGAAGGAGACAATACCGGAAGGAACC
CGCGCTATGACGGCAATAAAAAGACAGAATAAAACGCACGGTGTTGGGTCGTTTGTTCATAAACGCGGGG
TTCGGTCCCAGGGCTGGCACTCTGTCGATACCCCACCGAGACCCCATTGGGGCCAATACGCCCGCGTTTC
TTCCTTTTCCCCACCCCACCCCCCAAGTTCGGGTGAAGGCCCAGGGCTCGCAGCCAACGTCGGGGCGGCA
GGCCCTGCCATAGCCTCAGGTTACTCATATATACTTTAGATTGATTTAAAACTTCATTTTTAATTTAAAA
GGATCTAGGTGAAGATCCTTTTTGATAATCTCATGACCAAAATCCCTTAACGTGAGTTTTCGTTCCACTG
AGCGTCAGACCCCGTAGAAAAGATCAAAGGATCTTCTTGAGATCCTTTTTTTCTGCGCGTAATCTGCTGC
TTGCAAACAAAAAAACCACCGCTACCAGCGGTGGTTTGTTTGCCGGATCAAGAGCTACCAACTCTTTTTC
CGAAGGTAACTGGCTTCAGCAGAGCGCAGATACCAAATACTGTTCTTCTAGTGTAGCCGTAGTTAGGCCA
CCACTTCAAGAACTCTGTAGCACCGCCTACATACCTCGCTCTGCTAATCCTGTTACCAGTGGCTGCTGCC
AGTGGCGATAAGTCGTGTCTTACCGGGTTGGACTCAAGACGATAGTTACCGGATAAGGCGCAGCGGTCGG
GCTGAACGGGGGGTTCGTGCACACAGCCCAGCTTGGAGCGAACGACCTACACCGAACTGAGATACCTACA
GCGTGAGCTATGAGAAAGCGCCACGCTTCCCGAAGGGAGAAAGGCGGACAGGTATCCGGTAAGCGGCAGG
GTCGGAACAGGAGAGCGCACGAGGGAGCTTCCAGGGGGAAACGCCTGGTATCTTTATAGTCCTGTCGGGT
TTCGCCACCTCTGACTTGAGCGTCGATTTTTGTGATGCTCGTCAGGGGGGCGGAGCCTATGGAAAAACGC
CAGCAACGCGGCCTTTTTACGGTTCCTGGCCTTTTGCTGGCCTTTTGCTCACATGTTCTTTCCTGCGTTA
TCCCCTGATTC
