>Addgene plasmid #55044 | mCherry-FAK-5 | depositor partial sequence | sequence record 85428 | insert sequence
ACGTCAGATCCGCTAGCGCTACCGGTCGCCACCATGGTGAGCAAGGGCGAGGAGGATAACATGGCCATCA
TCAAGGAGTTCATGCGCTTCAAGGTGCACATGGAGGGCTCCGTGAACGGCCACGAGTTCGAGATCGAGGG
CGAGGGCGAGGGCCGCCCCTACGAGGGCACCCAGACCGCCAAGCTGAAGGTGACCAAGGGTGGCCCCCTG
CCCTTCGCCTGGGACATCCTGTCCCCTCAGTTCATGTACGGCTCCAAGGCCTACGTGAAGCACCCCGCCG
ACATCCCCGACTACTTGAAGCTGTCCTTCCCCGAGGGCTTCAAGTGGGAGCGCGTGATGAACTTCGAGGA
CGGCGGCGTGGTGACCGTGACCCAGGACTCCTCCCTGCAGGACGGCGAGTTCATCTACAAGGTGAAGCTG
CGCGGCACCAACTTCCCCTCCGACGGCCCCGTAATGCAGAAGAAGACCATGGGCTGGGAGGCCTCCTCCG
AGCGGATGTACCCCGAGGACGGCGCCCTGAAGGGCGAGATCAAGCAGAGGCTGAAGCTGAAGGACGGCGG
CCACTACGACGCTGAGGTCAAGACCACCTACAAGGCCAAGAAGCCCGTGCAGCTGCCCGGCGCCTACAAC
GTCAACATCAAGTTGGACATCACCTCCCACAACGAGGACTACACCATCGTGGAACAGTACGAACGCGCCG
AGGGCCGCCACTCCACCGGCGGCATGGACGAGCTGTACAAGTCCGGACTCAGATCTATGGCAGCAGCTTA
CCTTGATCCAAACTTGAATCATACACCAAGTTCAAGTGCAAAGACGCACCTCGGTACTGGGATGGAGCGT
TCCCCGGGGGCCATGGAGCGAGTCCTAAAGGTTTTTCACTACTTTGAAAACAGCAGCGAGCCAACGACGT
GGGCCAGCATTATCCGGCATGGAGATGCTACTGATGTTCGAGGCATAATACAGAAGATTGTGGACTGTCA
CAAAGTGAAAAATGTGGCCTGCTATGGGTTGCGACTCAGTCATCTGCAGTCTGAGGAGGTTCACTGGCTG
CACCTGGACATGGGGGTATCCAATGTGAGAGAGAAATTTGAACTAGCACATCCTCCAGAAGAATGGAAAT
ATGAACTGAGAATTCGGTACCTGCCC
[369 nt withheld, positions 1147-1515]
GACAAGGAATGCTTCAAGTGTGCCCTTGGTTCAAGCTGGATTATTTCAGTGGAGCTGGCAATTGGCCCAG
AGGAAGGAATCAGCTACCTTACAGACAAGGGTGCAAATCCAACTCACCTGGCAGATTTTAATCAAGTACA
AACTATTCAGTATTCAAACAGTGAAGACAAGGACAGAAAAGGGATGTTGCAACTGAAGATAGCTGGTGCA
CCTGAGCCTCTGACAGTGACAGCACCATCCTTAACCATTGCAGAGAATATGGCTGACTTGATAGACGGAT
ACTGCCGACTGGTGAATGGAGCCACGCAATCTTTTATTATCAGGCCACAGAAAGAAGGTGAAAGAGCTTT
ACCATCAATACCAAAGCTGGCCAACAATGAGAAGCAAGGAGTAAGGTCGCACACAGTCTCTGTATCAGAA
ACAGATGACTATGCAGAGATAATAGATGAAGAAGATACTTATACAATGCCATCAACCAGAGATTATGAAA
TTCAAAGGGAGAGAATTGAACTGGGGCGCTGCATTGGTGAAGGACAGTTTGGAGATGTGCACCAAGGAAT
TTACATGAGTCCGGAAAATCCAGCTATGGCTGTAGCAATCAAAACATGTAAAAACTGCACCTCAGACAGC
GTTAGAGAAAAGTTCCTACAAGAAGCCTTAACAATGCGTCAGTTTGATCATCCTCACATTGTGAAGCTCA
TTGGAGTTATTACAGAAAACCCAGTGTGGATAATCATGGAGCTCTGTACACTTGGAGAGTTGAGATCGTT
TCTGCAAGTAAGAAAATTCAGCTTGGACCTGGCCTCCCTCATCCTCTACGCTTACCAGCTTAGCACAGCA
CTTGCTTACCTAGAGAGCAAAAGATTTGTACATAGAGATATTGCTGCTAGGAACGTGCTGGTATCTGCCA
CTGACTGTGTGAAATTGGGTGACTTTGGCTTATCCCGATACATGGAAGACAGTACTTACTATAAAGCTTC
CAAAGGAAAGTTACCTATCAAATGGATGGCTCCAGAGTCAATCAACTTCCGACGGTTTACCTCAGCAAGC
GATGTGTGGATGTTTGGTGTGTGTATGTGGGAGATCCTGATGCATGGGGTAAAGCCCTTCCAGGGAGTGA
AAAATAATGATGTTATTGGTCGGATTGAGAACGGTGAGCGGCTCCCCATGCCTCCGAACTGCCCTCCCAC
CCTCTACAGCCTTATGACCAAGTGCTGGGCATACGACCCTAGTAGACGACCCAGGTTTACTGAACTTAAA
GCACAACTCAGTACAATACTGGAGGAGGAGAAGCTGCAGCAAGAGGAACGAATGAGAATGGAATCCAGGC
GACAAGTCACAGTATCCTGGGACTCAGGAGGATCAGATGAAGCTCCTCCCAAGCCCAGCAGGCCTGGTTA
CCCCAGCCCAAGGTCCAGTGAAGGGTTTTATCCGAGTCCTCAGCATATGGTACAGCCAAATCACTACCAG
GTATCTGGCTACTCTGGTTCTCATGGGATACCAGCCATGGCAGGCAGCATTTATCCTGGGCAAGCTTCTC
TCTTGGATCAAACAGATTCCTGGAACCATCGACCTCAGGAAGTATCAGCATGGCAGCCAAACATGGAGGA
TTCGGGCACTTTGGATGTACGAGGAATGGGGCAGGTTCTGCCCACACATCTCATGGAGGAGAGGTTAATA
AGACAACAGCAAGAGATGGAAGAAGATCAACGCTGGCTTGAGAAAGAGGAACGATTCCTGGTAATGAAAC
CTGATGTGCGGCTCTCCAGAGGCAGCATTGAACGGGAGGACGGAGGTCTCCAGGGCCCAGCTGGTAACCA
GCACATATATCAGCCTGTGGGTAAACCAGATCATGCCGCTCCACCAAAGAAGCCCCCTCGCCCTGGAGCC
CCCCACTTGGGCAGCCTCGCGAGCCTGAACAGCCCCGTGGACAGCTACAACGAAGGCGTGAAGATCAAGC
CACAGGAAATCAGCCCTCCTCCTACGGCCAACCTGGACCGCTCCAATGACAAAGTCTATGAGAATGTAAC
CGGGCTGGTGAAAGCTGTCATAGAGATGTCCAGTAAAATACAGCCAGCTCCGCCAGAGGAGTACGTGCCC
ATGGTAAAGGAGGTTGGCTTGGCGCTGAGAACCTTGCTAGCAACAGTGGATGAGTCGCTGCCAGTGCTTC
CTGCAAGCACCCACAGAGAGATTGAGATGGCCCAGAAACTGCTGAACTCTGACCTGGCTGAGCTCATTAA
CAAGATGAAGCTGGCCCAGCAGTACGTCATGACCAGCCTGCAGCAGGAGTACAAGAAGCAAATGCTGACG
GCTGCTCACGCTCTGGCTGTGGATGCCAAGAACTTGCTGGATGTCATCGATCAAGCCAGACTGAAAATGA
TCAGCCAGTCCAGGCCCACTAAGCTGCCGTAGCCGAATTCTGCAGATGGGATCCACCGGATCTAGATAAC
TGATCATAATC
