>Addgene plasmid #55044 | mCherry-FAK-5 | addgene partial sequence | sequence record 104260 | mCherry-F 5'-ccccgtaatgcagaagaaga-3'
GTACCCCGAGGACGGCGCCCTGAAGGGCGAGATCAAGCAGAGGCTGAAGCTGAAGGACGGCGGCCACTAC
GACGCTGAGGTCAAGACCACCTACAAGGCCAAGAAGCCCGTGCAGCTGCCCGGCGCCTACAACGTCAACA
TCAAGTTGGACATCACCTCCCACAACGAGGACTACACCATCGTGGAACAGTACGAACGCGCCGAGGGCCG
CCACTCCACCGGCGGCATGGACGAGCTGTACAAGTCCGGACTCAGATCTATGGCAGCAGCTTACCTTGAT
CCAAACTTGAATCATACACCAAGTTCAAGTGCAAAGACGCACCTCGGTACTGGGATGGAGCGTTCCCCGG
GGGCCATGGAGCGAGTCCTAAAGGTTTTTCACTACTTTGAAAACAGCAGCGAGCCAACGACGTGGGCCAG
CATTATCCGGCATGGAGATGCTACTGATGTTCGAGGCATAATACAGAAGATTGTGGACTGTCACAAAGTG
AAAAATGTGGCCTGCTATGGGTTGCGACTCAGTCATCTGCAGTCTGAGGAGGTTCACTGGCTGCACCTGG
ACATGGGGGTATCCAATGTGAGAGAGAAATTTGAACTAGCACATCCTCCAGAAGAATGGAAATATGAACT
GAGAATTCGGTACCTGCCC
[204 nt withheld, positions 650-853]
